>Addgene plasmid #198534 | SpCas9-NG-ABE8.17-m+V106W | addgene full sequence | sequence record 388875 | Addgene NGS Result
CCCGGGACTTCGTGGAGGACGACTTCGCCGGTGTGGTCCGGGACGACGTGACCCTGTTCATCAGCGCGGT
CCAGGACCAGGTGGTGCCGGACAACACCCTGGCCTGGGTGTGGGTGCGCGGCCTGGACGAGCTGTACGCC
GAGTGGTCGGAGGTCGTGTCCACGAACTTCCGGGACGCCTCCGGGCCGGCCATGACCGAGATCGGCGAGC
AGCCGTGGGGGCGGGAGTTCGCCCTGCGCGACCCGGCCGGCAACTGCGTGCACTTCGTGGCCGAGGAGCA
GGACTGACACGTGCTACGAGATTTCGATTCCACCGCCGCCTTCTATGAAAGGTTGGGCTTCGGAATCGTT
TTCCGGGACGCCGGCTGGATGATCCTCCAGCGCGGGGATCTCATGCTGGAGTTCTTCGCCCACCCCAACT
TGTTTATTGCAGCTTATAATGGTTACAAATAAAGCAATAGCATCACAAATTTCACAAATAAAGCATTTTT
TTCACTGCATTCTAGTTGTGGTTTGTCCAAACTCATCAATGTATCTTATCATGTCTGTATACCGTCGACC
TCTAGCTAGAGCTTGGCGTAATCATGGTCATAGCTGTTTCCTGTGTGAAATTGTTATCCGCTCACAATTC
CACACAACATACGAGCCGGAAGCATAAAGTGTAAAGCCTGGGGTGCCTAATGAGTGAGCTAACTCACATT
AATTGCGTTGCGCTCACTGCCCGCTTTCCAGTCGGGAAACCTGTCGTGCCAGCTGCATTAATGAATCGGC
CAACGCGCGGGGAGAGGCGGTTTGCGTATTGGGCGCTCTTCCGCTTCCTCGCTCACTGACTCGCTGCGCT
CGGTCGTTCGGCTGCGGCGAGCGGTATCAGCTCACTCAAAGGCGGTAATACGGTTATCCACAGAATCAGG
GGATAACGCAGGAAAGAACATGTGAGCAAAAGGCCAGCAAAAGGCCAGGAACCGTAAAAAGGCCGCGTTG
CTGGCGTTTTTCCATAGGCTCCGCCCCCCTGACGAGCATCACAAAAATCGACGCTCAAGTCAGAGGTGGC
GAAACCCGACAGGACTATAAAGATACCAGGCGTTTCCCCCTGGAAGCTCCCTCGTGCGCTCTCCTGTTCC
GACCCTGCCGCTTACCGGATACCTGTCCGCCTTTCTCCCTTCGGGAAGCGTGGCGCTTTCTCATAGCTCA
CGCTGTAGGTATCTCAGTTCGGTGTAGGTCGTTCGCTCCAAGCTGGGCTGTGTGCACGAACCCCCCGTTC
AGCCCGACCGCTGCGCCTTATCCGGTAACTATCGTCTTGAGTCCAACCCGGTAAGACACGACTTATCGCC
ACTGGCAGCAGCCACTGGTAACAGGATTAGCAGAGCGAGGTATGTAGGCGGTGCTACAGAGTTCTTGAAG
TGGTGGCCTAACTACGGCTACACTAGAAGAACAGTATTTGGTATCTGCGCTCTGCTGAAGCCAGTTACCT
TCGGAAAAAGAGTTGGTAGCTCTTGATCCGGCAAACAAACCACCGCTGGTAGCGGTGGTTTTTTTGTTTG
CAAGCAGCAGATTACGCGCAGAAAAAAAGGATCTCAAGAAGATCCTTTGATCTTTTCTACGGGGTCTGAC
GCTCAGTGGAACGAAAACTCACGTTAAGGGATTTTGGTCATGAGATTATCAAAAAGGATCTTCACCTAGA
TCCTTTTAAATTAAAAATGAAGTTTTAAATCAATCTAAAGTATATATGAGTAAACTTGGTCTGACAGTTA
CCAATGCTTAATCAGTGAGGCACCTATCTCAGCGATCTGTCTATTTCGTTCATCCATAGTTGCCTGACTC
CCCGTCGTGTAGATAACTACGATACGGGAGGGCTTACCATCTGGCCCCAGTGCTGCAATGATACCGCGAG
ACCCACGCTCACCGGCTCCAGATTTATCAGCAATAAACCAGCCAGCCGGAAGGGCCGAGCGCAGAAGTGG
TCCTGCAACTTTATCCGCCTCCATCCAGTCTATTAATTGTTGCCGGGAAGCTAGAGTAAGTAGTTCGCCA
GTTAATAGTTTGCGCAACGTTGTTGCCATTGCTACAGGCATCGTGGTGTCACGCTCGTCGTTTGGTATGG
CTTCATTCAGCTCCGGTTCCCAACGATCAAGGCGAGTTACATGATCCCCCATGTTGTGCAAAAAAGCGGT
TAGCTCCTTCGGTCCTCCGATCGTTGTCAGAAGTAAGTTGGCCGCAGTGTTATCACTCATGGTTATGGCA
GCACTGCATAATTCTCTTACTGTCATGCCATCCGTAAGATGCTTTTCTGTGACTGGTGAGTACTCAACCA
AGTCATTCTGAGAATAGTGTATGCGGCGACCGAGTTGCTCTTGCCCGGCGTCAATACGGGATAATACCGC
GCCACATAGCAGAACTTTAAAAGTGCTCATCATTGGAAAACGTTCTTCGGGGCGAAAACTCTCAAGGATC
TTACCGCTGTTGAGATCCAGTTCGATGTAACCCACTCGTGCACCCAACTGATCTTCAGCATCTTTTACTT
TCACCAGCGTTTCTGGGTGAGCAAAAACAGGAAGGCAAAATGCCGCAAAAAAGGGAATAAGGGCGACACG
GAAATGTTGAATACTCATACTCTTCCTTTTTCAATATTATTGAAGCATTTATCAGGGTTATTGTCTCATG
AGCGGATACATATTTGAATGTATTTAGAAAAATAAACAAATAGGGGTTCCGCGCACATTTCCCCGAAAAG
TGCCACCTGACGTCGACGGATCGGGAGATCTCCCGATCCCCTATGGTGCACTCTCAGTACAATCTGCTCT
GATGCCGCATAGTTAAGCCAGTATCTGCTCCCTGCTTGTGTGTTGGAGGTCGCTGAGTAGTGCGCGAGCA
AAATTTAAGCTACAACAAGGCAAGGCTTGACCGACAATTGCATGAAGAATCTGCTTAGGGTTAGGCGTTT
TGCGCTGCTTCGCGATGTACGGGCCAGATATACGCGTTGACATTGATTATTGACTAGTTATTAATAGTAA
TCAATTACGGGGTCATTAGTTCATAGCCCATATATGGAGTTCCGCGTTACATAACTTACGGTAAATGGCC
CGCCTGGCTGACCGCCCAACGACCCCCGCCCATTGACGTCAATAATGACGTATGTTCCCATAGTAACGCC
AATAGGGACTTTCCATTGACGTCAATGGGTGGAGTATTTACGGTAAACTGCCCACTTGGCAGTACATCAA
GTGTATCATATGCCAAGTACGCCCCCTATTGACGTCAATGACGGTAAATGGCCCGCCTGGCATTATGCCC
AGTACATGACCTTATGGGACTTTCCTACTTGGCAGTACATCTACGTATTAGTCATCGCTATTACCATGGT
GATGCGGTTTTGGCAGTACATCAATGGGCGTGGATAGCGGTTTGACTCACGGGGATTTCCAAGTCTCCAC
CCCATTGACGTCAATGGGAGTTTGTTTTGGCACCAAAATCAACGGGACTTTCCAAAATGTCGTAACAACT
CCGCCCCATTGACGCAAATGGGCGGTAGGCGTGTACGGTGGGAGGTCTATATAAGCAGCGCGTTTTGCCT
GTACTGGGTCTCTCTGGTTAGACCAGATCTGAGCCTGGGAGCTCTCTGGCTAACTAGGGAACCCACTGCT
TAAGCCTCAATAAAGCTTGCCTTGAGTGCTTCAAGTAGTGTGTGCCCGTCTGTTGTGTGACTCTGGTAAC
TAGAGATCCCTCAGACCCTTTTAGTCAGTGTGGAAAATCTCTAGCAGTGGCGCCCGAACAGGGACTTGAA
AGCGAAAGGGAAACCAGAGGAGCTCTCTCGACGCAGGACTCGGCTTGCTGAAGCGCGCACGGCAAGAGGC
GAGGGGCGGCGACTGGTGAGTACGCCAAAAATTTTGACTAGCGGAGGCTAGAAGGAGAGAGATGGGTGCG
AGAGCGTCAGTATTAAGCGGGGGAGAATTAGATCGCGATGGGAAAAAATTCGGTTAAGGCCAGGGGGAAA
GAAAAAATATAAATTAAAACATATAGTATGGGCAAGCAGGGAGCTAGAACGATTCGCAGTTAATCCTGGC
CTGTTAGAAACATCAGAAGGCTGTAGACAAATACTGGGACAGCTACAACCATCCCTTCAGACAGGATCAG
AAGAACTTAGATCATTATATAATACAGTAGCAACCCTCTATTGTGTGCATCAAAGGATAGAGATAAAAGA
CACCAAGGAAGCTTTAGACAAGATAGAGGAAGAGCAAAACAAAAGTAAGACCACCGCACAGCAAGCGGCC
GCTGATCTTCAGACCTGGAGGAGGAGATATGAGGGACAATTGGAGAAGTGAATTATATAAATATAAAGTA
GTAAAAATTGAACCATTAGGAGTAGCACCCACCAAGGCAAAGAGAAGAGTGGTGCAGAGAGAAAAAAGAG
CAGTGGGAATAGGAGCTTTGTTCCTTGGGTTCTTGGGAGCAGCAGGAAGCACTATGGGCGCAGCGTCAAT
GACGCTGACGGTACAGGCCAGACAATTATTGTCTGGTATAGTGCAGCAGCAGAACAATTTGCTGAGGGCT
ATTGAGGCGCAACAGCATCTGTTGCAACTCACAGTCTGGGGCATCAAGCAGCTCCAGGCAAGAATCCTGG
CTGTGGAAAGATACCTAAAGGATCAACAGCTCCTGGGGATTTGGGGTTGCTCTGGAAAACTCATTTGCAC
CACTGCTGTGCCTTGGAATGCTAGTTGGAGTAATAAATCTCTGGAACAGATTTGGAATCACACGACCTGG
ATGGAGTGGGACAGAGAAATTAACAATTACACAAGCTTAATACACTCCTTAATTGAAGAATCGCAAAACC
AGCAAGAAAAGAATGAACAAGAATTATTGGAATTAGATAAATGGGCAAGTTTGTGGAATTGGTTTAACAT
AACAAATTGGCTGTGGTATATAAAATTATTCATAATGATAGTAGGAGGCTTGGTAGGTTTAAGAATAGTT
TTTGCTGTACTTTCTATAGTGAATAGAGTTAGGCAGGGATATTCACCATTATCGTTTCAGACCCACCTCC
CAACCCCGAGGGGACCCGACAGGCCCGAAGGAATAGAAGAAGAAGGTGGAGAGAGAGACAGAGACAGATC
CATTCGATTAGTGAACGGATCGGCACTGCGTGCGCCAATTCTGCAGACAAATGGCAGTATTCATCCACAA
TTTTAAAAGAAAAGGGGGGATTGGGGGGTACAGTGCAGGGGAAAGAATAGTAGACATAATAGCAACAGAC
ATACAAACTAAAGAATTACAAAAACAAATTACAAAAATTCAAAATTTTCGGGTTTATTACAGGGACAGCA
GAGATCCAGTTTGGTTAATTAGCTAGCTAGGTCTTGAAAGGAGTGGGAATTGGCTCCGGTGCCCGTCAGT
GGGCAGAGCGCACATCGCCCACAGTCCCCGAGAAGTTGGGGGGAGGGGTCGGCAATTGATCCGGTGCCTA
GAGAAGGTGGCGCGGGGTAAACTGGGAAAGTGATGTCGTGTACTGGCTCCGCCTTTTTCCCGAGGGTGGG
GGAGAACCGTATATAAGTGCAGTAGTCGCCGTGAACGTTCTTTTTCGCAACGGGTTTGCCGCCAGAACAC
AGGACCGGTTGCCACCATGTCCGAAGTCGAGTTTTCCCATGAGTACTGGATGAGACACGCATTGACTCTC
GCAAAGAGGGCTCGAGATGAACGCGAGGTGCCCGTGGGGGCAGTACTCGTGCTCAACAATCGCGTAATCG
GCGAAGGTTGGAATAGGGCAATCGGACTCCACGACCCCACTGCACATGCGGAAATCATGGCCCTTCGACA
GGGAGGGCTTGTGATGCAGAATTATCGACTTATCGATGCGACGCTGTACTCGACGTTTGAACCTTGCGTA
ATGTGCGCGGGAGCTATGATTCACTCCCGCATTGGACGAGTTGTATTCGGTTGGCGCAACGCCAAGACGG
GTGCCGCAGGTTCACTGATGGACGTGCTGCATTACCCAGGCATGAACCACCGGGTAGAAATCACAGAAGG
CATATTGGCGGACGAATGTGCGGCGCTGTTGTGTTACTTTTTTCGCATGCCCAGGCGTGTCTTTAACGCC
CAGAAAAAAGCACAATCCTCTACTGACTCTGGTGGTTCTTCTGGTGGTTCTAGCGGCAGCGAGACTCCCG
GGACCTCAGAGTCCGCCACACCCGAAAGTTCTGGTGGTTCTTCTGGTGGTTCTGACAAGAAGTACAGCAT
CGGCCTGGCCATCGGCACCAACTCTGTGGGCTGGGCCGTGATCACCGACGAGTACAAGGTGCCCAGCAAG
AAATTCAAGGTGCTGGGCAACACCGACCGGCACAGCATCAAGAAGAACCTGATCGGAGCCCTGCTGTTCG
ACAGCGGCGAAACAGCCGAGGCCACCCGGCTGAAGAGAACCGCCAGAAGAAGATACACCAGACGGAAGAA
CCGGATCTGCTATCTGCAAGAGATCTTCAGCAACGAGATGGCCAAGGTGGACGACAGCTTCTTCCACAGA
CTGGAAGAGTCCTTCCTGGTGGAAGAGGATAAGAAGCACGAGCGGCACCCCATCTTCGGCAACATCGTGG
ACGAGGTGGCCTACCACGAGAAGTACCCCACCATCTACCACCTGAGAAAGAAACTGGTGGACAGCACCGA
CAAGGCCGACCTGCGGCTGATCTATCTGGCCCTGGCCCACATGATCAAGTTCCGGGGCCACTTCCTGATC
GAGGGCGACCTGAACCCCGACAACAGCGACGTGGACAAGCTGTTCATCCAGCTGGTGCAGACCTACAACC
AGCTGTTCGAGGAAAACCCCATCAACGCCAGCGGCGTGGACGCCAAGGCCATCCTGTCTGCCAGACTGAG
CAAGAGCAGACGGCTGGAAAATCTGATCGCCCAGCTGCCCGGCGAGAAGAAGAATGGCCTGTTCGGAAAC
CTGATTGCCCTGAGCCTGGGCCTGACCCCCAACTTCAAGAGCAACTTCGACCTGGCCGAGGATGCCAAAC
TGCAGCTGAGCAAGGACACCTACGACGACGACCTGGACAACCTGCTGGCCCAGATCGGCGACCAGTACGC
CGACCTGTTTCTGGCCGCCAAGAACCTGTCCGACGCCATCCTGCTGAGCGACATCCTGAGAGTGAACACC
GAGATCACCAAGGCCCCCCTGAGCGCCTCTATGATCAAGAGATACGACGAGCACCACCAGGACCTGACCC
TGCTGAAAGCTCTCGTGCGGCAGCAGCTGCCTGAGAAGTACAAAGAGATTTTCTTCGACCAGAGCAAGAA
CGGCTACGCCGGCTACATTGACGGCGGAGCCAGCCAGGAAGAGTTCTACAAGTTCATCAAGCCCATCCTG
GAAAAGATGGACGGCACCGAGGAACTGCTCGTGAAGCTGAACAGAGAGGACCTGCTGCGGAAGCAGCGGA
CCTTCGACAACGGCAGCATCCCCCACCAGATCCACCTGGGAGAGCTGCACGCCATTCTGCGGCGGCAGGA
AGATTTTTACCCATTCCTGAAGGACAACCGGGAAAAGATCGAGAAGATCCTGACCTTCCGCATCCCCTAC
TACGTGGGCCCTCTGGCCAGGGGAAACAGCAGATTCGCCTGGATGACCAGAAAGAGCGAGGAAACCATCA
CCCCCTGGAACTTCGAGGAAGTGGTGGACAAGGGCGCTTCCGCCCAGAGCTTCATCGAGCGGATGACCAA
CTTCGATAAGAACCTGCCCAACGAGAAGGTGCTGCCCAAGCACAGCCTGCTGTACGAGTACTTCACCGTG
TATAACGAGCTGACCAAAGTGAAATACGTGACCGAGGGAATGAGAAAGCCCGCCTTCCTGAGCGGCGAGC
AGAAAAAGGCCATCGTGGACCTGCTGTTCAAGACCAACCGGAAAGTGACCGTGAAGCAGCTGAAAGAGGA
CTACTTCAAGAAAATCGAGTGCTTCGACTCCGTGGAAATCTCCGGCGTGGAAGATCGGTTCAACGCCTCC
CTGGGCACATACCACGATCTGCTGAAAATTATCAAGGACAAGGACTTCCTGGACAATGAGGAAAACGAGG
ACATTCTGGAAGATATCGTGCTGACCCTGACACTGTTTGAGGACAGAGAGATGATCGAGGAACGGCTGAA
AACCTATGCCCACCTGTTCGACGACAAAGTGATGAAGCAGCTGAAGCGGCGGAGATACACCGGCTGGGGC
AGGCTGAGCCGGAAGCTGATCAACGGCATCCGGGACAAGCAGTCCGGCAAGACAATCCTGGATTTCCTGA
AGTCCGACGGCTTCGCCAACAGAAACTTCATGCAGCTGATCCACGACGACAGCCTGACCTTTAAAGAGGA
CATCCAGAAAGCCCAGGTGTCCGGCCAGGGCGATAGCCTGCACGAGCACATTGCCAATCTGGCCGGCAGC
CCCGCCATTAAGAAGGGCATCCTGCAGACAGTGAAGGTGGTGGACGAGCTCGTGAAAGTGATGGGCCGGC
ACAAGCCCGAGAACATCGTGATCGAAATGGCCAGAGAGAACCAGACCACCCAGAAGGGACAGAAGAACAG
CCGCGAGAGAATGAAGCGGATCGAAGAGGGCATCAAAGAGCTGGGCAGCCAGATCCTGAAAGAACACCCC
GTGGAAAACACCCAGCTGCAGAACGAGAAGCTGTACCTGTACTACCTGCAGAATGGGCGGGATATGTACG
TGGACCAGGAACTGGACATCAACCGGCTGTCCGACTACGATGTGGACCATATCGTGCCTCAGAGCTTTCT
GAAGGACGACTCCATCGACAACAAGGTGCTGACCAGAAGCGACAAGAACCGGGGCAAGAGCGACAACGTG
CCCTCCGAAGAGGTCGTGAAGAAGATGAAGAACTACTGGCGGCAGCTGCTGAACGCCAAGCTGATTACCC
AGAGAAAGTTCGACAATCTGACCAAGGCCGAGAGAGGCGGCCTGAGCGAACTGGATAAGGCCGGCTTCAT
CAAGAGACAGCTGGTGGAAACCCGGCAGATCACAAAGCACGTGGCACAGATCCTGGACTCCCGGATGAAC
ACTAAGTACGACGAGAATGACAAGCTGATCCGGGAAGTGAAAGTGATCACCCTGAAGTCCAAGCTGGTGT
CCGATTTCCGGAAGGATTTCCAGTTTTACAAAGTGCGCGAGATCAACAACTACCACCACGCCCACGACGC
CTACCTGAACGCCGTCGTGGGAACCGCCCTGATCAAAAAGTACCCTAAGCTGGAAAGCGAGTTCGTGTAC
GGCGACTACAAGGTGTACGACGTGCGGAAGATGATCGCCAAGAGCGAGCAGGAAATCGGCAAGGCTACCG
CCAAGTACTTCTTCTACAGCAACATCATGAACTTTTTCAAGACCGAGATTACCCTGGCCAACGGCGAGAT
CCGGAAGCGGCCTCTGATCGAGACAAACGGCGAAACCGGGGAGATCGTGTGGGATAAGGGCCGGGATTTT
GCCACCGTGCGGAAAGTGCTGAGCATGCCCCAAGTGAATATCGTGAAAAAGACCGAGGTGCAGACAGGCG
GCTTCAGCAAAGAGTCTATCCGGCCCAAGAGGAACAGCGATAAGCTGATCGCCAGAAAGAAGGACTGGGA
CCCTAAGAAGTACGGCGGCTTCGTGAGCCCCACCGTGGCCTATTCTGTGCTGGTGGTGGCCAAAGTGGAA
AAGGGCAAGTCCAAGAAACTGAAGAGTGTGAAAGAGCTACTGGGGATCACCATCATGGAAAGAAGCAGCT
TCGAGAAGAATCCCATCGACTTTCTGGAAGCCAAGGGCTACAAAGAAGTGAAAAAGGACCTGATCATCAA
GCTGCCTAAGTACTCCCTGTTCGAGCTGGAAAACGGCCGGAAGAGAATGCTGGCCTCTGCCCGGTTCCTG
CAGAAGGGAAACGAACTGGCCCTGCCCTCCAAATATGTGAACTTCCTGTACCTGGCCAGCCACTATGAGA
AGCTGAAGGGCTCCCCCGAGGATAATGAGCAGAAACAGCTGTTTGTGGAACAGCACAAGCACTACCTGGA
CGAGATCATCGAGCAGATCAGCGAGTTCTCCAAGAGAGTGATCCTGGCCGACGCTAATCTGGACAAAGTG
CTGTCCGCCTACAACAAGCACCGGGATAAGCCCATCAGAGAGCAGGCCGAGAATATCATCCACCTGTTTA
CCCTGACCAATCTGGGAGCCCCTCGGGCCTTCAAGTACTTTGACACCACCATCGACCGGAAGGTGTACCG
GAGCACCAAAGAGGTGCTGGACGCCACCCTGATCCACCAGAGCATCACCGGCCTGTACGAGACACGGATC
GACCTGTCTCAGCTGGGAGGCGACGAGGGAGCTGATAAGCGCACCGCCGATGGTTCCGAGTTCGAAAGCC
CCAAGAAGAAGAGGAAAGTCGATTACAAAGACGATGACGATAAGGGATCCGGCGCAACAAACTTCTCTCT
GCTGAAACAAGCCGGAGATGTCGAAGAGAATCCTGGACCGATGGCCAAGCCTTTGTCTCAAGAAGAATCC
ACCCTCATTGAAAGAGCAACGGCTACAATCAACAGCATCCCCATCTCTGAAGACTACAGCGTCGCCAGCG
CAGCTCTCTCTAGCGACGGCCGCATCTTCACTGGTGTCAATGTATATCATTTTACTGGGGGACCTTGTGC
AGAACTCGTGGTGCTGGGCACTGCTGCTGCTGCGGCAGCTGGCAACCTGACTTGTATCGTCGCGATCGGA
AATGAGAACAGGGGCATCTTGAGCCCCTGCGGACGGTGCCGACAGGTGCTTCTCGATCTGCATCCTGGGA
TCAAAGCCATAGTGAAGGACAGTGATGGACAGCCGACGGCAGTTGGGATTCGTGAATTGCTGCCCTCTGG
TTATGTGTGGGAGGGCTAAGAATTCGATATCAAGCTTATCGGTAATCAACCTCTGGATTACAAAATTTGT
GAAAGATTGACTGGTATTCTTAACTATGTTGCTCCTTTTACGCTATGTGGATACGCTGCTTTAATGCCTT
TGTATCATGCTATTGCTTCCCGTATGGCTTTCATTTTCTCCTCCTTGTATAAATCCTGGTTGCTGTCTCT
TTATGAGGAGTTGTGGCCCGTTGTCAGGCAACGTGGCGTGGTGTGCACTGTGTTTGCTGACGCAACCCCC
ACTGGTTGGGGCATTGCCACCACCTGTCAGCTCCTTTCCGGGACTTTCGCTTTCCCCCTCCCTATTGCCA
CGGCGGAACTCATCGCCGCCTGCCTTGCCCGCTGCTGGACAGGGGCTCGGCTGTTGGGCACTGACAATTC
CGTGGTGTTGTCGGGGAAATCATCGTCCTTTCCTTGGCTGCTCGCCTGTGTTGCCACCTGGATTCTGCGC
GGGACGTCCTTCTGCTACGTCCCTTCGGCCCTCAATCCAGCGGACCTTCCTTCCCGCGGCCTGCTGCCGG
CTCTGCGGCCTCTTCCGCGTCTTCGCCTTCGCCCTCAGACGAGTCGGATCTCCCTTTGGGCCGCCTCCCC
GCATCGATACCGTCGACCTCGAGACCTAGAAAAACATGGAGCAATCACAAGTAGCAATACAGCAGCTACC
AATGCTGATTGTGCCTGGCTAGAAGCACAAGAGGAGGAGGAGGTGGGTTTTCCAGTCACACCTCAGGTAC
CTTTAAGACCAATGACTTACAAGGCAGCTGTAGATCTTAGCCACTTTTTAAAAGAAAAGGGGGGACTGGA
AGGGCTAATTCACTCCCAACGAAGACAAGATATCCTTGATCTGTGGATCTACCACACACAAGGCTACTTC
CCTGATTGGCAGAACTACACACCAGGGCCAGGGATCAGATATCCACTGACCTTTGGATGGTGCTACAAGC
TAGTACCAGTTGAGCAAGAGAAGGTAGAAGAAGCCAATGAAGGAGAGAACACCCGCTTGTTACACCCTGT
GAGCCTGCATGGGATGGATGACCCGGAGAGAGAAGTATTAGAGTGGAGGTTTGACAGCCGCCTAGCATTT
CATCACATGGCCCGAGAGCTGCATCCGGACTGTACTGGGTCTCTCTGGTTAGACCAGATCTGAGCCTGGG
AGCTCTCTGGCTAACTAGGGAACCCACTGCTTAAGCCTCAATAAAGCTTGCCTTGAGTGCTTCAAGTAGT
GTGTGCCCGTCTGTTGTGTGACTCTGGTAACTAGAGATCCCTCAGACCCTTTTAGTCAGTGTGGAAAATC
TCTAGCAGGGCCCGTTTAAACCCGCTGATCAGCCTCGACTGTGCCTTCTAGTTGCCAGCCATCTGTTGTT
TGCCCCTCCCCCGTGCCTTCCTTGACCCTGGAAGGTGCCACTCCCACTGTCCTTTCCTAATAAAATGAGG
AAATTGCATCGCATTGTCTGAGTAGGTGTCATTCTATTCTGGGGGGTGGGGTGGGGCAGGACAGCAAGGG
GGAGGATTGGGAAGACAATAGCAGGCATGCTGGGGATGCGGTGGGCTCTATGGCTTCTGAGGCGGAAAGA
ACCAGCTGGGGCTCTAGGGGGTATCCCC
[124 nt withheld, positions 12489-12612]
C
[91 nt withheld, positions 12614-12704]
A
[49 nt withheld, positions 12706-12754]
CCTTTGACGTTGGAGTCCACGTTCTTT
[37 nt withheld, positions 12782-12818]
ACCCTATCTCGGTCTATTCTTTTGATTTATAAGGGATTTTGCCGATTTCGGCCTATTGGTTAAAAAATGA
GCTGATTTAACAAAAATTTAACGCGAATTAATTCTGTGGAATGTGTGTCAGTTAGGGTGTGGAAAGTCCC
CAGGCTCCCCAGCAGGCAGAAGTATGCAAAGCATGCATCTCAATTAGTCAGCAACCAGGTGTGGAAAGTC
CCCAGGCTCCCCAGCAGGCAGAAGTATGCAAAGCATGCATCTCAATTAGTCAGCAACCATAGTCCCGCCC
CTAACTCCGCCCAGTTCCGCCCATTCTCCGCCCCATGGCTGACTAATTTTTTTTATTTATGCAGAGGCCG
AGGCCGCCTCTGCCTCTGAGCTATTCCAGAAGTAGTGAGGAGGCTTTTTTGGAGGCCTAGGCTTTTGCAA
AAAGCTCCCGGGAGCTTGTATATCCATTTTCGGATCTGATCAGCACGTGTTGACAATTAATCATCGGCAT
AGTATATCGGCATAGTATAATACGACAAGGTGAGGAACTAAACCATGGCCAAGTTGACCAGTGCCGTTCC
GGTGCTCACCGCGCGCGACGTCGCCGGAGCGGTCGAGTTCTGGACCGACCGGCTCGGGTTCT
Features (pLannotate 1.2.2; 36 found; start..end, strand, type, name):
    297..422     +  CDS            ble (fragment): BLE_KLEPN - Experimental evidence at protein level: Swiss-Prot protein existence level 1. Binding protein with a strong affinity to the bleomycin family of antibiotics. Binds to CL990; an antimitotic-antibiotic compound. From Klebsiella pneumoniae.
    417..538     +  polyA_signal   SV40 poly(A) signal: SV40 polyadenylation signal
    609..631     -  protein_bind   lac operator (fragment): The lac repressor binds to the lac operator to inhibit transcription in E. coli. This inhibition can be relieved by adding lactose or isopropyl-β-D-thiogalactopyranoside (IPTG). lac repressor encoded by lacI
    635..665     -  promoter       lac promoter: promoter for the E. coli lac operon
    680..701     -  protein_bind   CAP binding site: CAP binding activates transcription in the presence of cAMP. E. coli catabolite activator protein
    714..806     -  CDS            lacI (fragment): lac repressor; lacI; The lac repressor binds to the lac operator to inhibit transcription in E. coli. This inhibition can be relieved by adding lactose or isopropyl-β-D-thiogalactopyranoside (IPTG).
    989..1577    -  rep_origin     ori: high-copy-number ColE1/pMB1/pBR322/pUC origin of replication
   1748..2608    -  CDS            AmpR: β-lactamase; bla; confers resistance to ampicillin, carbenicillin, and related antibiotics
   2609..2713    -  promoter       AmpR promoter: bla
   2772..2824    -  misc_feature   bom (fragment): basis of mobility region from pBR322
   2979..3358    +  enhancer       CMV enhancer: human cytomegalovirus immediate early enhancer
   3359..3558    +  promoter       CMV promoter: human cytomegalovirus (CMV) immediate early promoter
   3576..3756    +  LTR            5' LTR (truncated): truncated 5' long terminal repeat (LTR) from HIV-1
   3803..3928    +  misc_feature   HIV-1 Ψ: packaging signal of human immunodeficiency virus type 1
   3912..4275    +  CDS            HIV-1 gag (fragment): gag protein from human immunodeficiency virus 1; gag
   4421..4654    +  misc_feature   RRE: The Rev response element (RRE) of HIV-1 allows for Rev-dependent mRNA export from the nucleus to the cytoplasm.
   5031..5131    +  CDS            Rev (fragment): human immunodeficiency virus 1 (HIV-1) Rev protein; rev; enhances nuclear export of unspliced and incompletely spliced viral mRNAs
   5181..5298    +  misc_feature   cPPT/CTS: central polypurine tract and central termination sequence of HIV-1
   5347..5365    +  CDS            small t antigen (fragment): SV40 (simian virus 40) small t antigen
   5391..5602    +  promoter       EF-1α core promoter: core promoter for human elongation factor EF-1α
   5620..6117    +  CDS            TadA*(7.10): DNA adenosine deaminase evolved from the E. coli tRNA adenosine deaminase TadA (Gaudelli et al., 2017)
   6214..7815    +  CDS            dCas9(N): N-terminal portion of catalytically inactive Streptococcus pyogenes dCas9 carrying the D10A mutation (Zetsche et al., 2015)
   7816..10314   +  CDS            Cas9(C): C-terminal portion of Streptococcus pyogenes Cas9 (Zetsche et al., 2015)
  10471..10869   +  CDS            BSD: blasticidin S deaminase; Aspergillus terreus BSD; confers resistance to blasticidin
  10870..10891   +  misc_feature   MCS (fragment): pBluescript multiple cloning site
  10894..11482   +  misc_feature   WPRE: woodchuck hepatitis virus posttranscriptional regulatory element
  11419..12000   +  CDS            nef (fragment): NEF_HV1H2 - Experimental evidence at protein level: Swiss-Prot protein existence level 1. Extracellular Nef protein targets CD4(+) T-lymphocytes for apoptosis by interacting with CXCR4 surface receptors. From Human immunodeficiency virus type 1 group M subtype B (isolate HXB2) (HIV-1).
  12007..12187   +  LTR            5' LTR (truncated): truncated 5' long terminal repeat (LTR) from HIV-1
  12219..12443   +  polyA_signal   bGH poly(A) signal: bovine growth hormone polyadenylation signal
  12447..12468   +  promoter       SV40 promoter (fragment): SV40 enhancer and early promoter
  12489..12917   +  rep_origin     f1 ori (sequence partly withheld): f1 bacteriophage origin of replication; arrow indicates direction of (+) strand synthesis
  12944..13015   +  promoter       SV40 promoter (fragment): SV40 enhancer and early promoter
  13016..13087   +  promoter       SV40 promoter (fragment): SV40 enhancer and early promoter
  13091..13225   +  rep_origin     SV40 ori: SV40 origin of replication
  13287..13334   +  promoter       EM7 promoter: synthetic bacterial promoter&nbsp
  13353..287     +  CDS            BleoR (across the origin): antibiotic-binding protein; Sh ble from Streptoalloteichus hindustanus; confers resistance to bleomycin, phleomycin, and Zeocin™
