[The description below was written by a language model from this plasmid's Addgene catalogue record and pLannotate feature annotations shown in this document.]
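Description:
SpCas9-NG-ABE8.17-m+V106W is a lentiviral transfer plasmid of about 13.4 kb, built on the pFUGW backbone, for delivering an adenine base editor to mammalian cells. It is propagated in E. coli through a high-copy ColE1/pUC-type origin with ampicillin selection (AmpR). The backbone also carries an f1 origin and an SV40 promoter/ori–EM7–BleoR cassette outside the viral region. The annotated viral elements are a CMV enhancer/promoter driving a truncated HIV-1 5' LTR, the Ψ packaging signal with a partial gag sequence, the RRE for Rev-dependent export of genomic RNA, the cPPT/CTS, a WPRE to boost transcript expression, and a truncated 3' LTR followed by a bGH polyadenylation signal. This layout means that viral proteins must be supplied in trans by packaging plasmids.

The payload is a single open reading frame under the EFS (EF-1α core) promoter. An evolved TadA adenosine deaminase domain is fused to the N-terminus of human codon-optimized SpCas9. The annotation software labels the deaminase TadA*(7.10), while the record specifies the ABE8.17-m variant with an added V106W substitution. The Cas9 portion carries the D10A mutation according to the annotation, which is characteristic of a nickase in base editors, and the record describes it as the NG variant, a form engineered to accept relaxed NG PAMs. A C-terminal NLS and FLAG tag follow. A P2A peptide then links the editor to blasticidin S deaminase (BSD), so transduced cells can be selected with blasticidin. No guide RNA cassette is annotated, so the guide RNA would have to be provided separately. The associated publication concerns deep learning models that predict the editing efficiencies and outcomes of diverse base editors, which suggests use in stable editor expression for such comparisons.
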