Addgene plasmid #198534: SpCas9-NG-ABE8.17-m+V106W
Purpose: Expresses human codon-optimized SpCas9-NG-ABE8.17-m+V106W and blasticidin resistance: EFS promoter-SpCas9-NG-ABE8.17-m+V106W-NLS-FLAG-P2A-BSD
Depositing lab: Hyongbum Kim. Depositing organization: Yonsei University Health System. Publication: Deep learning models to predict the editing efficiencies and outcomes of diverse base editors. Kim N, Choi S, Kim S, Song M, Seo JH, Min S, Park J, Cho SR, Kim HH. Nat Biotechnol. 2024 Mar;42(3):484-497. doi: 10.1038/s41587-023-01792-x PubMed 37188916.
Backbone
  Vector backbone: pFUGW
  Total vector size (bp): 13460
  Vector type: Mammalian Expression, Lentiviral, CRISPR
  Selectable markers: Blasticidin
Growth in bacteria
  Bacterial resistance: Ampicillin, 100 μg/mL
  Growth temperature: 37°C
  Growth strain: NEB Stable
  Copy number: Unknown
Gene/Insert
  Gene/Insert name: SpCas9-NG-ABE8.17-m+V106W
  Species: H. sapiens (human)
  Insert size (bp): 5253
  Promoter: EFS
  Tag / fusion protein: NLS (C terminal on insert); FLAG (C terminal on insert); BSD (C terminal on insert)
  Cloning method: Gibson Cloning
  Sequencing primers: 5′ 5' - ggtcttgaaaggagtgggaattgg - 3'; 3′ 5' - CAGGTCGCTTGTCGCCTCC - 3'
Terms and licenses: Academic/Nonprofit Terms; Industry Terms: Not Available to Industry
How to cite: SpCas9-NG-ABE8.17-m+V106W was a gift from Hyongbum Kim (Addgene plasmid # 198534 ; http://n2t.net/addgene:198534 ; RRID:Addgene_198534)
