>Addgene plasmid #198534 | SpCas9-NG-ABE8.17-m+V106W | depositor partial sequence | sequence record 384697 | SpCas9-NG-ABE8.17-m+V106W sequence 5253 bps
ATGTCCGAAGTCGAGTTTTCCCATGAGTACTGGATGAGACACGCATTGACTCTCGCAAAGAGGGCTCGAG
ATGAACGCGAGGTGCCCGTGGGGGCAGTACTCGTGCTCAACAATCGCGTAATCGGCGAAGGTTGGAATAG
GGCAATCGGACTCCACGACCCCACTGCACATGCGGAAATCATGGCCCTTCGACAGGGAGGGCTTGTGATG
CAGAATTATCGACTTATCGATGCGACGCTGTACTCGACGTTTGAACCTTGCGTAATGTGCGCGGGAGCTA
TGATTCACTCCCGCATTGGACGAGTTGTATTCGGTTGGCGCAACGCCAAGACGGGTGCCGCAGGTTCACT
GATGGACGTGCTGCATTACCCAGGCATGAACCACCGGGTAGAAATCACAGAAGGCATATTGGCGGACGAA
TGTGCGGCGCTGTTGTGTTACTTTTTTCGCATGCCCAGGCGTGTCTTTAACGCCCAGAAAAAAGCACAAT
CCTCTACTGACTCTGGTGGTTCTTCTGGTGGTTCTAGCGGCAGCGAGACTCCCGGGACCTCAGAGTCCGC
CACACCCGAAAGTTCTGGTGGTTCTTCTGGTGGTTCTGACAAGAAGTACAGCATCGGCCTGGCCATCGGC
ACCAACTCTGTGGGCTGGGCCGTGATCACCGACGAGTACAAGGTGCCCAGCAAGAAATTCAAGGTGCTGG
GCAACACCGACCGGCACAGCATCAAGAAGAACCTGATCGGAGCCCTGCTGTTCGACAGCGGCGAAACAGC
CGAGGCCACCCGGCTGAAGAGAACCGCCAGAAGAAGATACACCAGACGGAAGAACCGGATCTGCTATCTG
CAAGAGATCTTCAGCAACGAGATGGCCAAGGTGGACGACAGCTTCTTCCACAGACTGGAAGAGTCCTTCC
TGGTGGAAGAGGATAAGAAGCACGAGCGGCACCCCATCTTCGGCAACATCGTGGACGAGGTGGCCTACCA
CGAGAAGTACCCCACCATCTACCACCTGAGAAAGAAACTGGTGGACAGCACCGACAAGGCCGACCTGCGG
CTGATCTATCTGGCCCTGGCCCACATGATCAAGTTCCGGGGCCACTTCCTGATCGAGGGCGACCTGAACC
CCGACAACAGCGACGTGGACAAGCTGTTCATCCAGCTGGTGCAGACCTACAACCAGCTGTTCGAGGAAAA
CCCCATCAACGCCAGCGGCGTGGACGCCAAGGCCATCCTGTCTGCCAGACTGAGCAAGAGCAGACGGCTG
GAAAATCTGATCGCCCAGCTGCCCGGCGAGAAGAAGAATGGCCTGTTCGGAAACCTGATTGCCCTGAGCC
TGGGCCTGACCCCCAACTTCAAGAGCAACTTCGACCTGGCCGAGGATGCCAAACTGCAGCTGAGCAAGGA
CACCTACGACGACGACCTGGACAACCTGCTGGCCCAGATCGGCGACCAGTACGCCGACCTGTTTCTGGCC
GCCAAGAACCTGTCCGACGCCATCCTGCTGAGCGACATCCTGAGAGTGAACACCGAGATCACCAAGGCCC
CCCTGAGCGCCTCTATGATCAAGAGATACGACGAGCACCACCAGGACCTGACCCTGCTGAAAGCTCTCGT
GCGGCAGCAGCTGCCTGAGAAGTACAAAGAGATTTTCTTCGACCAGAGCAAGAACGGCTACGCCGGCTAC
ATTGACGGCGGAGCCAGCCAGGAAGAGTTCTACAAGTTCATCAAGCCCATCCTGGAAAAGATGGACGGCA
CCGAGGAACTGCTCGTGAAGCTGAACAGAGAGGACCTGCTGCGGAAGCAGCGGACCTTCGACAACGGCAG
CATCCCCCACCAGATCCACCTGGGAGAGCTGCACGCCATTCTGCGGCGGCAGGAAGATTTTTACCCATTC
CTGAAGGACAACCGGGAAAAGATCGAGAAGATCCTGACCTTCCGCATCCCCTACTACGTGGGCCCTCTGG
CCAGGGGAAACAGCAGATTCGCCTGGATGACCAGAAAGAGCGAGGAAACCATCACCCCCTGGAACTTCGA
GGAAGTGGTGGACAAGGGCGCTTCCGCCCAGAGCTTCATCGAGCGGATGACCAACTTCGATAAGAACCTG
CCCAACGAGAAGGTGCTGCCCAAGCACAGCCTGCTGTACGAGTACTTCACCGTGTATAACGAGCTGACCA
AAGTGAAATACGTGACCGAGGGAATGAGAAAGCCCGCCTTCCTGAGCGGCGAGCAGAAAAAGGCCATCGT
GGACCTGCTGTTCAAGACCAACCGGAAAGTGACCGTGAAGCAGCTGAAAGAGGACTACTTCAAGAAAATC
GAGTGCTTCGACTCCGTGGAAATCTCCGGCGTGGAAGATCGGTTCAACGCCTCCCTGGGCACATACCACG
ATCTGCTGAAAATTATCAAGGACAAGGACTTCCTGGACAATGAGGAAAACGAGGACATTCTGGAAGATAT
CGTGCTGACCCTGACACTGTTTGAGGACAGAGAGATGATCGAGGAACGGCTGAAAACCTATGCCCACCTG
TTCGACGACAAAGTGATGAAGCAGCTGAAGCGGCGGAGATACACCGGCTGGGGCAGGCTGAGCCGGAAGC
TGATCAACGGCATCCGGGACAAGCAGTCCGGCAAGACAATCCTGGATTTCCTGAAGTCCGACGGCTTCGC
CAACAGAAACTTCATGCAGCTGATCCACGACGACAGCCTGACCTTTAAAGAGGACATCCAGAAAGCCCAG
GTGTCCGGCCAGGGCGATAGCCTGCACGAGCACATTGCCAATCTGGCCGGCAGCCCCGCCATTAAGAAGG
GCATCCTGCAGACAGTGAAGGTGGTGGACGAGCTCGTGAAAGTGATGGGCCGGCACAAGCCCGAGAACAT
CGTGATCGAAATGGCCAGAGAGAACCAGACCACCCAGAAGGGACAGAAGAACAGCCGCGAGAGAATGAAG
CGGATCGAAGAGGGCATCAAAGAGCTGGGCAGCCAGATCCTGAAAGAACACCCCGTGGAAAACACCCAGC
TGCAGAACGAGAAGCTGTACCTGTACTACCTGCAGAATGGGCGGGATATGTACGTGGACCAGGAACTGGA
CATCAACCGGCTGTCCGACTACGATGTGGACCATATCGTGCCTCAGAGCTTTCTGAAGGACGACTCCATC
GACAACAAGGTGCTGACCAGAAGCGACAAGAACCGGGGCAAGAGCGACAACGTGCCCTCCGAAGAGGTCG
TGAAGAAGATGAAGAACTACTGGCGGCAGCTGCTGAACGCCAAGCTGATTACCCAGAGAAAGTTCGACAA
TCTGACCAAGGCCGAGAGAGGCGGCCTGAGCGAACTGGATAAGGCCGGCTTCATCAAGAGACAGCTGGTG
GAAACCCGGCAGATCACAAAGCACGTGGCACAGATCCTGGACTCCCGGATGAACACTAAGTACGACGAGA
ATGACAAGCTGATCCGGGAAGTGAAAGTGATCACCCTGAAGTCCAAGCTGGTGTCCGATTTCCGGAAGGA
TTTCCAGTTTTACAAAGTGCGCGAGATCAACAACTACCACCACGCCCACGACGCCTACCTGAACGCCGTC
GTGGGAACCGCCCTGATCAAAAAGTACCCTAAGCTGGAAAGCGAGTTCGTGTACGGCGACTACAAGGTGT
ACGACGTGCGGAAGATGATCGCCAAGAGCGAGCAGGAAATCGGCAAGGCTACCGCCAAGTACTTCTTCTA
CAGCAACATCATGAACTTTTTCAAGACCGAGATTACCCTGGCCAACGGCGAGATCCGGAAGCGGCCTCTG
ATCGAGACAAACGGCGAAACCGGGGAGATCGTGTGGGATAAGGGCCGGGATTTTGCCACCGTGCGGAAAG
TGCTGAGCATGCCCCAAGTGAATATCGTGAAAAAGACCGAGGTGCAGACAGGCGGCTTCAGCAAAGAGTC
TATCCGGCCCAAGAGGAACAGCGATAAGCTGATCGCCAGAAAGAAGGACTGGGACCCTAAGAAGTACGGC
GGCTTCGTGAGCCCCACCGTGGCCTATTCTGTGCTGGTGGTGGCCAAAGTGGAAAAGGGCAAGTCCAAGA
AACTGAAGAGTGTGAAAGAGCTACTGGGGATCACCATCATGGAAAGAAGCAGCTTCGAGAAGAATCCCAT
CGACTTTCTGGAAGCCAAGGGCTACAAAGAAGTGAAAAAGGACCTGATCATCAAGCTGCCTAAGTACTCC
CTGTTCGAGCTGGAAAACGGCCGGAAGAGAATGCTGGCCTCTGCCCGGTTCCTGCAGAAGGGAAACGAAC
TGGCCCTGCCCTCCAAATATGTGAACTTCCTGTACCTGGCCAGCCACTATGAGAAGCTGAAGGGCTCCCC
CGAGGATAATGAGCAGAAACAGCTGTTTGTGGAACAGCACAAGCACTACCTGGACGAGATCATCGAGCAG
ATCAGCGAGTTCTCCAAGAGAGTGATCCTGGCCGACGCTAATCTGGACAAAGTGCTGTCCGCCTACAACA
AGCACCGGGATAAGCCCATCAGAGAGCAGGCCGAGAATATCATCCACCTGTTTACCCTGACCAATCTGGG
AGCCCCTCGGGCCTTCAAGTACTTTGACACCACCATCGACCGGAAGGTGTACCGGAGCACCAAAGAGGTG
CTGGACGCCACCCTGATCCACCAGAGCATCACCGGCCTGTACGAGACACGGATCGACCTGTCTCAGCTGG
GAGGCGACGAGGGAGCTGATAAGCGCACCGCCGATGGTTCCGAGTTCGAAAGCCCCAAGAAGAAGAGGAA
AGTCGATTACAAAGACGATGACGATAAGGGATCCGGCGCAACAAACTTCTCTCTGCTGAAACAAGCCGGA
GATGTCGAAGAGAATCCTGGACCGATGGCCAAGCCTTTGTCTCAAGAAGAATCCACCCTCATTGAAAGAG
CAACGGCTACAATCAACAGCATCCCCATCTCTGAAGACTACAGCGTCGCCAGCGCAGCTCTCTCTAGCGA
CGGCCGCATCTTCACTGGTGTCAATGTATATCATTTTACTGGGGGACCTTGTGCAGAACTCGTGGTGCTG
GGCACTGCTGCTGCTGCGGCAGCTGGCAACCTGACTTGTATCGTCGCGATCGGAAATGAGAACAGGGGCA
TCTTGAGCCCCTGCGGACGGTGCCGACAGGTGCTTCTCGATCTGCATCCTGGGATCAAAGCCATAGTGAA
GGACAGTGATGGACAGCCGACGGCAGTTGGGATTCGTGAATTGCTGCCCTCTGGTTATGTGTGGGAGGGC
TAA
